>Addgene plasmid #50931 | p14-9VNA5 | depositor partial sequence | sequence record 76597 | covers SRP14 and SRP9
CCGTCAGAATTGATCTACCATGGACTACAAAGACGATGACGACAAGCTTGCGGCCGCGAATTCTATGGTG
TTGTTGGAGAGCGAGCAGTTCCTGACGGAGCTGACCAGACTTTTCCAGAAGTGTCGGACGTCGGGCAGCG
TCTATATCACCTTGAAGAAGTATGACGGTCGAACCAAACCCATTCCAAAGAAAGGTACTGTGGAGGGCTT
TGAGCCCGCAGACAACAAGTGTCTGTTAAGAGCTACCGATGGGAAGAAGAAGATCAGCACTGTGGTGAGC
TCCAAGGAAGTGAATAAGTTTCAGATGGCTTATTCAAACCTCCTTAGAGCTAACATGGATGGGTTGAAGG
CAGCAGCAGCAGCAAACAAAACTAAGAAGACCAAAGCAGCAGCAACAGCAGCAGCAGCAGCACCTGCCGC
AGCAGCAACAGCAGCAACAACAGCAGCAACAACAGCAGCAACAGCAGCACAGTCCCCCGGGGGAATGCCG
CAGTACCAGACCTGGGAGGAGTTCAGCCGCGCTGCCGAGAAGCTTTACCTCGCTGACCCTATGAAGGCAC
GTGTGGTTCTCAAATATAGGCATTCTGATGGGAACTTGTGTGTTAAAGCAACAGATGATTTAGTTTGTTT
GGTGTATAAAACAGACCAAGCTCAAGATGTAAAGAAGATTGAGAAATTCCACAGTCAACTAATGCGACTT
ATGGTAGCCAAGGAAGCCCGCAATGTTACCATGGAAACTGAGGGGGTACCAGTCGACTCTAGAAGATCCA
TCGCCACCATGGTGAGCAAGGGCGAGGAGCTGTTCACCGGGGTGGTGCCCATCCTGGTCGAGCTGGACGG
CGACGTAAACGGCCACAAGTTCAGCGTGTCCGGCGAGGGCGAGGGCGATGCCACCTACGGCAAGCTGACC
CTGAAGCTGATCTGCACCACCGGCAAGCTGCCCGTGCCC
