>Addgene plasmid #50931 | p14-9VNA5 | addgene partial sequence | sequence record 82374 | CMV-F 5'-CGCAAATGGGCGGTAGGCGTG-3'
CAGAGCTCGTTTAGTGAACCGTCAGAATTGATCTACCATGGACTACAAAGACGATGACGACAAGCTTGCG
GCCGCGAATTCTATGGTGTTGTTGGAGAGCGAGCAGTTCCTGACGGAGCTGACCAGACTTTTCCAGAAGT
GTCGGACGTCGGGCAGCGTCTATATCACCTTGAAGAAGTATGACGGTCGAACCAAACCCATTCCAAAGAA
AGGTACTGTGGAGGGCTTTGAGCCCGCAGACAACAAGTGTCTGTTAAGAGCTACCGATGGGAAGAAGAAG
ATCAGCACTGTGGTGAGCTCCAAGGAAGTGAATAAGTTTCAGATGGCTTATTCAAACCTCCTTAGAGCTA
ACATGGATGGGTTGAAGGCAGCAGCAGCAGCAAACAAAACTAAGAAGACCAAAGCAGCAGCAACAGCAGC
AGCAGCAGCACCTGCCGCAGCAGCAACAGCAGCAACAACAGCAGCAACAACAGCAGCAACAGCAGCACAG
TCCCCCGGGGGAATGCCGCAGTACCAGACCTGGGAGGAGTTCAGCCGCGCTGCCGAGAAGCTTTACCTCG
CTGACCCTATGAAGGCACGTGTGGTTCTCAAATATAGGCATTCTGATGGGAACTTGTGTGTTAAAGCAAC
AGATGATTTAGTTTGTTTGGTGTATAAAACAGACCAAGCTCAAGATGTAAAGAAGATTGAGAAATTCCAC
AGTCAACTAATGCGACTTATGGTAGCCAAGGAAGCCCGCAATGTTACCATGGAAACTGAGGGGGTACCAG
TCGACTCTAGAAGATCCATCGCCACCATGGTGAGCAAGGGCGAGGAGCTGTTCACCGGGGTGGTGCCCAT
CCTGGTCGAGCTGGACGGCGACGTAAACGGCCACAAGTTCAGCGTGTCCGGCGAGGGCGAGGGCGATGCC
ACCTACGGCAAGCTGACCCTGAAGCTGATCTGCACCACCGGCAAGCTGCCCGTGCCC
