[The description below was written by a language model from this plasmid's Addgene catalogue record.]
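Description:
p14-9VNA5 is a mammalian expression plasmid built on the pBiFC-VN173 backbone, a vector designed for bimolecular fluorescence complementation (BiFC). It is propagated in E. coli under ampicillin selection; the record does not state the origin of replication or copy number, and no mammalian selection marker is listed. The total size is recorded as about 5.9 kb, of which roughly 0.68 kb is insert, cloned between EcoRI and KpnI sites that both remain intact.

The payload is a single open reading frame encoding human SRP14 fused to human SRP9, the two proteins that form the heterodimer bound to the Alu domain of the signal recognition particle. The SRP14 portion carries the "A5" mutation, in which amino acids 96–100 are replaced by alanines. Transcription is driven by the CMV promoter for strong constitutive expression in mammalian cells, and the listed 3′ sequencing primer suggests an hGH polyadenylation signal downstream, although this is not stated as a feature. The backbone contributes an N-terminal FLAG epitope for detection or immunoprecipitation and a C-terminal VN tag, which in this backbone is the N-terminal fragment of the Venus fluorescent protein. The VN fragment is not fluorescent by itself. It yields signal only when brought close to a complementary C-terminal Venus fragment carried by an interacting or nearby partner protein.

The construct is therefore suited to expressing the mutant SRP14–SRP9 fusion in mammalian cells and, through BiFC, to probing its proximity to or association with other tagged factors. It would most plausibly be compared with a wild-type version, though the record does not describe specific partner constructs or experiments.
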