Addgene plasmid #50931: p14-9VNA5
Purpose: Expresses human SRP14A5 and SRP9 proteins as a fusion protein in mammalian cells.
Depositing lab: Katharina Strub. Depositing organization: University of Geneva.
Backbone
  Vector backbone: pBiFC-VN173
  Backbone manufacturer: Chang-Deng Hu (Addgene Plasmid# 22010)
  Backbone size w/o insert (bp): 5216
  Total vector size (bp): 5879
  Vector type: Mammalian Expression
Growth in bacteria
  Bacterial resistance: Ampicillin, 100 μg/mL
  Growth temperature: 37°C
  Growth strain: XL1 Blue
  Copy number: Unknown
Gene/Insert
  Gene/Insert name: SRP14 and SRP9
  Species: H. sapiens (human)
  Insert size (bp): 677
  Mutation: Amino acids 96-100 of SRP14 changed to alanine
  Entrez Gene: SRP14 (a.k.a. ALURBP); SRP9 (a.k.a. ALURBP)
  Promoter: CMV
  Tag / fusion protein: flag tag (N terminal on backbone); VN tag (C terminal on backbone)
  Cloning method: Restriction Enzyme; 5′ cloning site EcoRI (not destroyed); 3′ cloning site KpnI (not destroyed)
  Sequencing primers: 5′ CMV-F; 3′ hGH-pA-R
Terms and licenses: Academic/Nonprofit Terms; Industry Terms: Not Available to Industry
How to cite: p14-9VNA5 was a gift from Katharina Strub (Addgene plasmid # 50931 ; http://n2t.net/addgene:50931 ; RRID:Addgene_50931)
